Addgene plasmid #31932: pPAmCherry2-C1
Depositing lab: Vladislav Verkhusha. Depositing organization: Albert Einstein College of Medicine. Publication: Photoactivatable mCherry for high-resolution two-color fluorescence microscopy. Subach FV, Patterson GH, Manley S, Gillette JM, Lippincott-Schwartz J, Verkhusha VV. Nat Methods. 2009 Feb;6(2):153-9. Epub 2009 Jan 25. 10.1038/nmeth.1298 PubMed 19169259.
Backbone
  Vector backbone: pEGFP-C1
  Backbone manufacturer: Clontech
  Backbone size w/o insert (bp): 4008
  Vector type: Mammalian Expression
  Selectable markers: Neomycin (select with G418)
Growth in bacteria
  Bacterial resistance: Kanamycin, 50 μg/mL
  Growth temperature: 37°C
  Growth strain: DH5alpha
  Copy number: High Copy
Gene/Insert
  Gene/Insert name: PAmCherry2 (alt name: photoactivatable dark-to-red mCherry red fluorescent protein)
  Insert size (bp): 708
  Mutation: M18L/K69N/L84F/A147T/S148L/I165L/Q167A/L169T/A179T/I203R/R226L compared to mCherry (but numbering relative to EGFP).
  Promoter: CMV
  Cloning method: Restriction Enzyme; 5′ cloning site NheI (unknown if destroyed); 3′ cloning site BsrGI (unknown if destroyed)
  Sequencing primers: 5′ cggtaggcgtgtacggtgggag
Terms and licenses: Academic/Nonprofit Terms; Industry Terms: Not Available to Industry
How to cite: pPAmCherry2-C1 was a gift from Vladislav Verkhusha (Addgene plasmid # 31932 ; http://n2t.net/addgene:31932 ; RRID:Addgene_31932)
