[The description below was written by a language model from this plasmid's Addgene catalogue record and pLannotate feature annotations shown in this document.]
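Description:
pPAmCherry2-C1 is a 4,716 bp mammalian expression plasmid built on the Clontech pEGFP-C1 backbone, in which the fluorescent protein coding region was placed between the NheI and BsrGI sites and encodes PAmCherry2, a photoactivatable dark-to-red derivative of mCherry. It replicates in E. coli from a high-copy ColE1/pUC-type origin and also carries an f1 bacteriophage origin. A single Tn5 aminoglycoside phosphotransferase gene (NeoR/KanR) serves both hosts: the bacterial bla-type promoter drives it for kanamycin selection in bacteria, while the adjacent SV40 enhancer/early promoter and the HSV TK polyadenylation signal allow G418 selection of stably transfected mammalian cells. The short ble, bGH poly(A) and SV40 large T antigen fragments in the annotation are partial matches in backbone sequence rather than functional cassettes.

The payload is a 708 bp PAmCherry2 open reading frame expressed from the human CMV immediate early enhancer and promoter and terminated by the SV40 poly(A) signal. Relative to mCherry, the protein carries eleven substitutions (M18L, K69N, L84F, A147T, S148L, I165L, Q167A, L169T, A179T, I203R, R226L, numbered according to EGFP). It is annotated as a rapidly maturing monomer derived from Discosoma sp. with high acid sensitivity. The multiple cloning site lies immediately downstream of the coding sequence, the "C1" layout, so a gene of interest can be inserted in frame to produce a fusion with PAmCherry2 at its N-terminus. The plasmid can also be used to express the photoactivatable protein by itself. The associated publication describes the PAmCherry family as probes for high-resolution two-colour fluorescence microscopy, where a red photoactivatable tag is used alongside a second fluorophore.
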