Features (pLannotate 1.2.2; 14 found; start..end, strand, type, name):
     61..364     +  enhancer       CMV enhancer: human cytomegalovirus immediate early enhancer
    365..568     +  promoter       CMV promoter: human cytomegalovirus (CMV) immediate early promoter
    607..1314    +  CDS            PAmCherry2: PAmCherry2 is a photoactivatable red fluorescent protein published in 2009, derived from Discosoma sp.. It is reported to be a rapidly-maturing monomer with high acid sensitivity.
   1315..1380    +  misc_feature   MCS: multiple cloning site
   1397..1481    +  CDS            large T antigen (fragment): large T antigen from SV40 (simian virus 40)
   1504..1625    +  polyA_signal   SV40 poly(A) signal: SV40 polyadenylation signal
   1659..2087    -  rep_origin     f1 ori (sequence partly withheld): f1 bacteriophage origin of replication; arrow indicates direction of (+) strand synthesis
   2114..2218    +  promoter       AmpR promoter: bla
   2220..2577    +  promoter       SV40 promoter: SV40 enhancer and early promoter
   2612..3406    +  CDS            NeoR/KanR: aminoglycoside phosphotransferase from Tn5; aph(3')-II (or nptII); confers resistance to neomycin, kanamycin, and G418 (Geneticin®)
   3427..3579    +  CDS            ble (fragment): BLE_KLEPN - Experimental evidence at protein level: Swiss-Prot protein existence level 1. Binding protein with a strong affinity to the bleomycin family of antibiotics. Binds to CL990; an antimitotic-antibiotic compound. From Klebsiella pneumoniae.
   3638..3685    +  polyA_signal   HSV TK poly(A) signal: herpes simplex virus thymidine kinase polyadenylation signal (Cole and Stacy, 1985)
   3776..3792    -  polyA_signal   bGH poly(A) signal (fragment): bovine growth hormone polyadenylation signal
   4014..4602    +  rep_origin     ori: high-copy-number ColE1/pMB1/pBR322/pUC origin of replication
>Addgene plasmid #31932 | pPAmCherry2-C1 | depositor full sequence | sequence record 36049 | pPAmCherry2-C1 sequence 4716 bps
TAGTTATTAATAGTAATCAATTACGGGGTCATTAGTTCATAGCCCATATATGGAGTTCCGCGTTACATAA
CTTACGGTAAATGGCCCGCCTGGCTGACCGCCCAACGACCCCCGCCCATTGACGTCAATAATGACGTATG
TTCCCATAGTAACGCCAATAGGGACTTTCCATTGACGTCAATGGGTGGAGTATTTACGGTAAACTGCCCA
CTTGGCAGTACATCAAGTGTATCATATGCCAAGTACGCCCCCTATTGACGTCAATGACGGTAAATGGCCC
GCCTGGCATTATGCCCAGTACATGACCTTATGGGACTTTCCTACTTGGCAGTACATCTACGTATTAGTCA
TCGCTATTACCATGGTGATGCGGTTTTGGCAGTACATCAATGGGCGTGGATAGCGGTTTGACTCACGGGG
ATTTCCAAGTCTCCACCCCATTGACGTCAATGGGAGTTTGTTTTGGCACCAAAATCAACGGGACTTTCCA
AAATGTCGTAACAACTCCGCCCCATTGACGCAAATGGGCGGTAGGCGTGTACGGTGGGAGGTCTATATAA
GCAGAGCTGGTTTAGTGAACCGTCAGATCCGCTAGCGGTCGCCACCATGGTGAGCAAGGGCGAGGAGGAT
AACATGGCCATCATCAAGGAGTTCATGCGCTTCAAGGTGCACCTGGAGGGGTCCGTGAACGGCCACGAGT
TCGAGATCGAGGGCGAGGGCGAGGGCCGCCCCTACGAGGGCACCCAGACCGCCAAGCTGAAGGTGACCAA
GGGTGGCCCCTTGCCCTTCGCCTGGGACATCCTGTCCCCTCAGTTCATGTACGGCTCCAATGCCTACGTG
AAGCACCCCGCCGACATCCCCGACTACTTTAAGCTGTCCTTCCCCGAGGGCTTCAAGTGGGAGCGCGTGA
TGAACTTCGAAGACGGCGGCGTGGTGACCGTGACCCAGGACTCCTCCCTGCAGGACGGCGAGTTCATCTA
CAAGGTGAAGCTGCGCGGCACCAACTTCCCCTCCGACGGCCCCGTAATGCAGAAGAAGACCATGGGCTGG
GAGACCCTCTCCGAGCGGATGTACCCCGAGGACGGCGCCCTGAAGGGAGAGCTCAAGGCGAGGACGAAGC
TGAAGGACGGCGGCCACTATGACACTGAGGTCAAGACCACCTACAAGGCCAAGAAGCCCGTGCAGTTGCC
CGGCGCCTACAACGTCAACCGCAAGTTGGATATCACCTCCCACAACGAGGACTACACCATCGTGGAACAG
TACGAACGTGCCGAGGGCCTCCACTCCACCGGCGGCATGGACGAGCTGTACAAGTCCGGACTCAGATCTC
GAGCTCAAGCTTCGAATTCTGCAGTCGACGGTACCGCGGGCCCGGGATCCACCGGATCTAGATAACTGAT
CATAATCAGCCATACCACATTTGTAGAGGTTTTACTTGCTTTAAAAAACCTCCCACACCTCCCCCTGAAC
CTGAAACATAAAATGAATGCAATTGTTGTTGTTAACTTGTTTATTGCAGCTTATAATGGTTACAAATAAA
GCAATAGCATCACAAATTTCACAAATAAAGCATTTTTTTCACTGCATTCTAGTTGTGGTTTGTCCAAACT
CATCAATGTATCTTAACGCGTAAATTGTAAGCGTTAATATTTTGTTAAAATTCGCGTTAAATTTTTGTTA
AATCAGCTCATTTTTTAACCAATAGGCCGAAATCGGCAAAATCCCTTATAAATCAAAAGAATAGACCGAG
ATAGGGT
[37 nt withheld, positions 1758-1794]
AAAGAACGTGGACTCCAACGTCAAAGG
[49 nt withheld, positions 1822-1870]
T
[91 nt withheld, positions 1872-1962]
G
[124 nt withheld, positions 1964-2087]
CAGGTGGCACTTTTCGGGGAAATGTGCGCGGAACCCCTATTTGTTTATTTTTCTAAATACATTCAAATAT
GTATCCGCTCATGAGACAATAACCCTGATAAATGCTTCAATAATATTGAAAAAGGAAGAGTCCTGAGGCG
GAAAGAACCAGCTGTGGAATGTGTGTCAGTTAGGGTGTGGAAAGTCCCCAGGCTCCCCAGCAGGCAGAAG
TATGCAAAGCATGCATCTCAATTAGTCAGCAACCAGGTGTGGAAAGTCCCCAGGCTCCCCAGCAGGCAGA
AGTATGCAAAGCATGCATCTCAATTAGTCAGCAACCATAGTCCCGCCCCTAACTCCGCCCATCCCGCCCC
TAACTCCGCCCAGTTCCGCCCATTCTCCGCCCCATGGCTGACTAATTTTTTTTATTTATGCAGAGGCCGA
GGCCGCCTCGGCCTCTGAGCTATTCCAGAAGTAGTGAGGAGGCTTTTTTGGAGGCCTAGGCTTTTGCAAA
GATCGATCAAGAGACAGGATGAGGATCGTTTCGCATGATTGAACAAGATGGATTGCACGCAGGTTCTCCG
GCCGCTTGGGTGGAGAGGCTATTCGGCTATGACTGGGCACAACAGACAATCGGCTGCTCTGATGCCGCCG
TGTTCCGGCTGTCAGCGCAGGGGCGCCCGGTTCTTTTTGTCAAGACCGACCTGTCCGGTGCCCTGAATGA
ACTGCAAGACGAGGCAGCGCGGCTATCGTGGCTGGCCACGACGGGCGTTCCTTGCGCAGCTGTGCTCGAC
GTTGTCACTGAAGCGGGAAGGGACTGGCTGCTATTGGGCGAAGTGCCGGGGCAGGATCTCCTGTCATCTC
ACCTTGCTCCTGCCGAGAAAGTATCCATCATGGCTGATGCAATGCGGCGGCTGCATACGCTTGATCCGGC
TACCTGCCCATTCGACCACCAAGCGAAACATCGCATCGAGCGAGCACGTACTCGGATGGAAGCCGGTCTT
GTCGATCAGGATGATCTGGACGAAGAGCATCAGGGGCTCGCGCCAGCCGAACTGTTCGCCAGGCTCAAGG
CGAGCATGCCCGACGGCGAGGATCTCGTCGTGACCCATGGCGATGCCTGCTTGCCGAATATCATGGTGGA
AAATGGCCGCTTTTCTGGATTCATCGACTGTGGCCGGCTGGGTGTGGCGGACCGCTATCAGGACATAGCG
TTGGCTACCCGTGATATTGCTGAAGAGCTTGGCGGCGAATGGGCTGACCGCTTCCTCGTGCTTTACGGTA
TCGCCGCTCCCGATTCGCAGCGCATCGCCTTCTATCGCCTTCTTGACGAGTTCTTCTGAGCGGGACTCTG
GGGTTCGAAATGACCGACCAAGCGACGCCCAACCTGCCATCACGAGATTTCGATTCCACCGCCGCCTTCT
ATGAAAGGTTGGGCTTCGGAATCGTTTTCCGGGACGCCGGCTGGATGATCCTCCAGCGCGGGGATCTCAT
GCTGGAGTTCTTCGCCCACCCTAGGGGGAGGCTAACTGAAACACGGAAGGAGACAATACCGGAAGGAACC
CGCGCTATGACGGCAATAAAAAGACAGAATAAAACGCACGGTGTTGGGTCGTTTGTTCATAAACGCGGGG
TTCGGTCCCAGGGCTGGCACTCTGTCGATACCCCACCGAGACCCCATTGGGGCCAATACGCCCGCGTTTC
TTCCTTTTCCCCACCCCACCCCCCAAGTTCGGGTGAAGGCCCAGGGCTCGCAGCCAACGTCGGGGCGGCA
GGCCCTGCCATAGCCTCAGGTTACTCATATATACTTTAGATTGATTTAAAACTTCATTTTTAATTTAAAA
GGATCTAGGTGAAGATCCTTTTTGATAATCTCATGACCAAAATCCCTTAACGTGAGTTTTCGTTCCACTG
AGCGTCAGACCCCGTAGAAAAGATCAAAGGATCTTCTTGAGATCCTTTTTTTCTGCGCGTAATCTGCTGC
TTGCAAACAAAAAAACCACCGCTACCAGCGGTGGTTTGTTTGCCGGATCAAGAGCTACCAACTCTTTTTC
CGAAGGTAACTGGCTTCAGCAGAGCGCAGATACCAAATACTGTCCTTCTAGTGTAGCCGTAGTTAGGCCA
CCACTTCAAGAACTCTGTAGCACCGCCTACATACCTCGCTCTGCTAATCCTGTTACCAGTGGCTGCTGCC
AGTGGCGATAAGTCGTGTCTTACCGGGTTGGACTCAAGACGATAGTTACCGGATAAGGCGCAGCGGTCGG
GCTGAACGGGGGGTTCGTGCACACAGCCCAGCTTGGAGCGAACGACCTACACCGAACTGAGATACCTACA
GCGTGAGCTATGAGAAAGCGCCACGCTTCCCGAAGGGAGAAAGGCGGACAGGTATCCGGTAAGCGGCAGG
GTCGGAACAGGAGAGCGCACGAGGGAGCTTCCAGGGGGAAACGCCTGGTATCTTTATAGTCCTGTCGGGT
TTCGCCACCTCTGACTTGAGCGTCGATTTTTGTGATGCTCGTCAGGGGGGCGGAGCCTATGGAAAAACGC
CAGCAACGCGGCCTTTTTACGGTTCCTGGCCTTTTGCTGGCCTTTTGCTCACATGTTCTTTCCTGCGTTA
TCCCCTGATTCTGTGGATAACCGTATTACCGCCATGCAT
