>Addgene plasmid #31932 | pPAmCherry2-C1 | addgene partial sequence | sequence record 37491 | CMV-F
GTGAACCGTCAGATCCGCTAGCGGTCGCCACCATGGTGAGCAAGGGCGAGGAGGATAACATGGCCATCAT
CAAGGAGTTCATGCGCTTCAAGGTGCACCTGGAGGGGTCCGTGAACGGCCACGAGTTCGAGATCGAGGGC
GAGGGCGAGGGCCGCCCCTACGAGGGCACCCAGACCGCCAAGCTGAAGGTGACCAAGGGTGGCCCCTTGC
CCTTCGCCTGGGACATCCTGTCCCCTCAGTTCATGTACGGCTCCAATGCCTACGTGAAGCACCCCGCCGA
CATCCCCGACTACTTTAAGCTGTCCTTCCCCGAGGGCTTCAAGTGGGAGCGCGTGATGAACTTCGAAGAC
GGCGGCGTGGTGACCGTGACCCAGGACTCCTCCCTGCAGGACGGCGAGTTCATCTACAAGGTGAAGCTGC
GCGGCACCAACTTCCCCTCCGACGGCCCCGTAATGCAGAAGAAGACCATGGGCTGGGAGACCCTCTCCGA
GCGGATGTACCCCGAGGACGGCGCCCTGAAGGGAGAGCTCAAGGCGAGGACGAAGCTGAAGGACGGCGGC
CACTATGACACTGAGGTCAAGACCACCTACAAGGCCAAGAAGCCCGTGCAGTTGCCCGGCGCCTACAACG
TCAACCGCAAGTTGGATATCACCTCCCACAACGAGGACTACACCATCGTGGAACAGTACGAACGTGCCGA
GGGCCTCCACTCCACCGGCGGCATGGACGAGCTGTACAAGTCCGGACTCAGATCTCGAGCTCAAGCTTCG
AATTCTGCAGTCGACGGTACCGCGGGCCCGGGATCCACCGGATCTAGATAACTGATCATAATCAGCCATA
CCACATTTGTAGAGGTTTTACTTGCTTTAAAAAACCTCCCACACCTCCCCCTGAACCTGAAACATAAAAT
G
